>Addgene plasmid #184774 | trp1D-proLYS2-GFP-PKCdelta(C1a+C1b)-NAT | addgene full sequence | sequence record 382498 | Addgene NGS Result
CCAATACGCAAACCGCCTCTCCCCGCGCGTTGGCCGATTCATTAATGCAGCTGGCACGACAGGTTTCCCG
ACTGGAAAGCGGGCAGTGAGCGCAACGCAATTAATGTGAGTTAGCTCACTCATTAGGCACCCCAGGCTTT
ACACTTTATGCTCCCGGCTCGTATGTTGTGTGGAATTGTGAGCGGATAACAATTTCACACAGGAAACAGC
TATGACCATGATTACGCCAAGCGCGCAATTAACCCTCACTAAAGGGAACAAAAGCTGGTACTATTAGCTG
AATTGCCACTGCTATCGTTGTTAGTGGCGTTAGTGCTTGCATTCAAAGACATGGAGGGCGTTATTACGCC
GGAGCTCCTCGACAGCAGATCTGATGACTGGTCAATATATTTTTGCATTGAGGCTCTGTTTGGAATTATA
TTTTGAGATGACCCATCTAATGTACTGGTATCACCAGATTTCATGTCGTTTTTTAAAGCGGCTGCTTGAG
TCTTAGCAATAGCGTCACCATCTGGTGAATCCTTTGAAGGAACCACTGACGAAGGTTTGGACAGTGACGA
AGAGGATCTTTCCTGCTTTGAATTAGTCGCGCTGGGAGCAGATGACGAGTTGGTGGAGCTGGGGGCAGGA
TTGCTGGCCGTCGTGGGTCCTGAATGGGTCCTTGGCTGGTCCATCTCTATTCTGAAAACGGAAGAGGAGT
AGGGAATATTACTGGCTGAAAATAAGTCTTGAATGAACGTATACGCGTATATTTCTACCAATCTCTCAAC
ACTGAGTAATGGTAGTTATAAGAAAGAGACCGAGTTAGGGACAGTTAGAGGCGGTGGAGATATTCCTTAT
GGCATGTCTGGCGATGATAAAACTTTTCAAACGGCAGCCCCGATCTAAAAGAGCTGACAGGGAAATGGTC
AGAAAAAGAAACGTGCACCCGCCCGTCTGGACGCGCCGCTCACCCGCACGGCAGAGACCAATCAGTAAAA
ATCAACGGTTAACGACATTACTATATATATAATATAGGAAGCATTTAATAGAACAGCATCGTAATATATG
TGTACTTTGCAGTTATGACGCCAGATGGCAGTAGTGGAAGATATTCTTTATTGAAAAATAGCTTGTCACC
TTACGTACAATCTTGATCCGGAGCTTTTCTTTTTTTGCCGATTAAGAATTCGGTCGAAAAAAGAAAAGGA
GAGGGCCAAGAGGGAGGGCATTGGTGACTATTGAGCACGTGGACATGGAGGCCCAGAATACCCTCCTTGA
CAGTCTTGACGTGCGCAGCTCAGGGGCATGATGTGACTGTCGCCCGTACATTTAGCCCATACATCCCCAT
GTATAATCATTTGCATCCATACATTTTGATGGCCGCACGGCGCGAAGCAAAAATTACGGCTCCTCGCTGC
AGACCTGCGAGCAGGGAAACGCTCCCCTCACAGACGCGTTGAATTGTCCCCACGCCGCGCCCCTGTAGAG
AAATATAAAAGGTTAGGATTTGCCACTGAGGTTCTTCTTTCATATACTTCCTTTTAAAATCTTGCTAGGA
TACAGTTCTCACATCACATCCGAACATAAACAACCATGGGTACCACTCTTGACGACACGGCTTACCGGTA
CCGCACCAGTGTCCCGGGGGACGCCGAGGCCATCGAGGCACTGGATGGGTCCTTCACCACCGACACCGTC
TTCCGCGTCACCGCCACCGGGGACGGCTTCACCCTGCGGGAGGTGCCGGTGGACCCGCCCCTGACCAAGG
TGTTCCCCGACGACGAATCGGACGACGAATCGGACGACGGGGAGGACGGCGACCCGGACTCCCGGACGTT
CGTCGCGTACGGGGACGACGGCGACCTGGCGGGCTTCGTGGTCGTCTCGTACTCCGGCTGGAACCGCCGG
CTGACCGTCGAGGACATCGAGGTCGCCCCGGAGCACCGGGGGCACGGGGTCGGGCGCGCGTTGATGGGGC
TCGCGACGGAGTTCGCCCGCGAGCGGGGCGCCGGGCACCTCTGGCTGGAGGTCACCAACGTCAACGCACC
GGCGATCCACGCGTACCGGCGGATGGGGTTCACCCTCTGCGGCCTGGACACCGCCCTGTACGACGGCACC
GCCTCGGACGGCGAGCAGGCGCTCTACATGAGCATGCCCTGCCCCTAATCAGTACTGACAATAAAAAGAT
TCTTGTTTTCAAGAACTTGTCATTTGTATAGTTTTTTTATATTGTAGTTGTTCTATTTTAATCAAATGTT
AGCGTGATTTATATTTTTTTTCGCCTCGACATCATCTGCCCAGATGCGAAGTTAAGTGCGCAGAAAGTAA
TATCATGCGTCAATCGTATGTGAATGCTGGTCGCTATACTGGGTACCGGGCCCCATCTGTTGTGGCTTTA
TCACGACAGAATCTTCCTCAATTGGAGCATTCCTCTTTTGAAAAAGCCTTGAAGGGTGGCTATGTGATCC
ATGACGTGGAGAATCCTGATATTATCCTGGTGTCAACAGGATCAGAAGTCTCCATTTCTATAGATGCAGC
CAAAAAATTGTACGATACTAAAAAAATCAAAGCAAGAGTTGTTTCCCTGCCAGACTTTTATACTTTTGAC
AGGCAAAGTGAAGAATACAGATTCTCTGTTCTACCAGACGGTGTTCCGATCATGTCCTTTGAAGTATTGG
CTACTTCAAGCTGGGGTAAGTATGCTCATCAATCGTTCGGACTCGACGAATTTAGTCGTTCAGGCAAGGG
GCCTGAAATTTACAAATTGTTCGATTTCACAGCGGACGGTGTTGCGTCAAGGGCTGAAAAGACAATCAAT
TACTACAAAGGAAAGCAGTTGCTTTCTCCTATGGGAAGAGCTTTCTAAGTCTGAAGAAGTAAACAGTTCT
TTGCTATTTCACACTTCCTGGTTGATGGTCACTTGCTGCCTGAAATATATATATATGTATGACATATGTA
CTTGTTTTCTTTTTTGTGCCTTTGTTACGTCTATATTCATTGAAACTGATTATTCGATTTTCTTCTTGCT
GACCGCTTCTAGAGGCATCGCACAGTTTTAGCGAGGAAAACTCTTCAATAGTTTTGCCAGCGGAATTCCA
CTTGCAATTACATAAAAAATTCCGGCGGTTTTTCGCGTGTGACTCAATGTCGAAATACCTGCCTAATGAA
CATGAACATCGCCCAAATGTATTTGAAGACCCGCTGGGAGAAGTTCAAGATATATAAGTAACAAGCAGCC
AATAGTATAAAAAAAAATCTGAGTTTATTACCTTTCCTGGAATTTCAGTGAAAAACTGCTAATTATAGAG
AGATATCACAGAGTTACTCACTAACTAGTAACATGTCTAAAGGTGAAGAATTATTCACTGGTGTTGTCCC
AATTTTGGTTGAATTAGATGGTGATGTTAATGGTCACAAATTTTCTGTCTCCGGTGAAGGTGAAGGTGAT
GCTACTTACGGTAAATTGACCTTAAAATTTATTTGTACTACTGGTAAATTGCCAGTTCCATGGCCAACCT
TAGTCACTACTTTAACTTATGGTGTTCAATGTTTTTCTAGATACCCAGATCATATGAAACAACATGACTT
TTTCAAGTCTGCCATGCCAGAAGGTTATGTTCAAGAAAGAACTATTTTTTTCAAAGATGACGGTAACTAC
AAGACCAGAGCTGAAGTCAAGTTTGAAGGTGATACCTTAGTTAATAGAATCGAATTAAAAGGTATTGATT
TTAAAGAAGATGGTAACATTTTAGGTCACAAATTGGAATACAACTATAACTCTCACAATGTTTACATCAT
GGCTGACAAACAAAAGAATGGTATCAAAGTTAACTTCAAAATTAGACACAACATTGAAGATGGTTCTGTT
CAATTAGCTGACCATTATCAACAAAATACTCCAATTGGTGATGGTCCAGTCTTGTTACCAGACAACCATT
ACTTATCCACTCAATCTGCCTTATCCAAAGATCCAAACGAAAAGAGAGACCACATGGTCTTGTTAGAATT
TGTTACTGCTGCTGGTATTACCCATGGTATTGATGAATTGTACAAAGGAGCCGGAACAAGTGACATGAAG
CACGAGTTTATCGCCACCTTCTTCGGGCAGCCCACCTTCTGTTCTGTGTGCAAAGAGTTTGTCTGGGGCC
TCAACAAGCAAGGCTACAAATGCAGGCAATGCAACGCTGCCATCCACAAGAAATGCATTGACAAGATTAT
CGGCCGCTGCACTGGCACTGCCACCAATAGCCGGGACACCATCTTCCAGAAAGAACGCTTCAACATCGAC
ATGCCTCACCGATTCAAGGTTTATAACTACATGAGCCCCACCTTCTGTGACCACTGTGGCAGTTTGCTCT
GGGGACTGGTGAAGCAGGGATTAAAGTGTGAAGATTGTGGCATGAATGTGCACCACAAATGCCGGGAGAA
GGTGGCCAACCTGTGTTAGCCGCGGTGGGTTATTACTGAGTAGTATTTATTTAAGTATTGTTTGTGCACT
TGCCTGCAGGCCTTTTGAAAAGCAAGCATAAAAGATCTAAACATAAAATCTGTAAAATAACAAGATGTAA
AGATAATGCTAAATCATTTGGCTTTTTGATTGATTGTACAGGAAAATATACATCGCAGGGGGTTGACTTT
TACCATTTCACCGCAATGGAATCAAACTTGTTGAAGAGAATGTTCACAGGCGCATACGCTACAATGACCC
GATTCTTGCTAGCCTTTTCTCGGTCTTGCAAACAACCGCCGGCAGCTTAGTATATAAATACACATGTACA
TACCTCTCTCCGTATCCTCGTAATCATTTTCTTGTATTTATCGTCTTTTCGCTGTAAAAACTTTATCACA
CTTATCTCAAATACACTTATTAACCGCTTTTACTATTATCTTCTACGCTGACAGTAATATCAAACAGTGA
CACATATTAAACACAGTGGTTTCTTTGCATAAACACCATCAGCCTCAAGTCGTCAAGTAAAGATTTCGTG
TTCATGCAGATAGATAACAATCTATATGTTGATAATTAGCGTTGCCTCATCAATGCGAGATCCGTTTAAC
CGGACCCTAGTGCACTTACCCCACGTTCGGTCCACTGTGTGCCGAACATGCTCCTTCACTATTTTAACAT
GTGGAATTCTTGAAAGAATGAAATCGCCATGCCAAGCCATCACACGGTCTTTTATGCAATTGATTGACCG
CCTGCAACACATAGGCAGTAAAATTTTTACTGAAACGTATATAATCATCATAAGCGACAAGTGAGGCAAC
ACCTTTGTTACCACATTGACAACCCCAGGTATTCATACTTCCTATTAGCGGAATCAGGAGTGCAAAAAGA
GAAAATAAAAGTAAAAAGGTAGGGCAACACATAGTATGAATACAAACGTTCCAATATTCAGTTCTCCGGT
CAGAGATTTACCAAGGTCTTTCGAACAAAAACATTTAGCGGTTGTAGACAATTCGCCCTATAGTGAGTCG
TATTACAATTCACTGGCCGTCGTTTTACAACGTCGTGACTGGGAAAACCCTGGCGTTACCCAACTTAATC
GCCTTGCAGCACATCCCCCTTTCGCCAGCTGGCGTAATAGCGAAGAGGCCCGCACCGATCGCCCTTCCCA
ACAGTTGCGCAGCCTGAATGGCGAATGGG
[124 nt withheld, positions 5630-5753]
C
[91 nt withheld, positions 5755-5845]
A
[49 nt withheld, positions 5847-5895]
CCTTTGACGTTGGAGTCCACGTTCTTT
[37 nt withheld, positions 5923-5959]
ACCCTATCTCGGTCTATTCTTTTGATTTATAAGGGATTTTGCCGATTTCGGCCTATTGGTTAAAAAATGA
GCTGATTTAACAAAAATTTAACGCGAATTTTAACAAAATATTAACGCTTACAATTTAGGTGGCACTTTTC
GGGGAAATGTGCGCGGAACCCCTATTTGTTTATTTTTCTAAATACATTCAAATATGTATCCGCTCATGAG
ACAATAACCCTGATAAATGCTTCAATAATATTGAAAAAGGAAGAGTATGAGTATTCAACATTTCCGTGTC
GCCCTTATTCCCTTTTTTGCGGCATTTTGCCTTCCTGTTTTTGCTCACCCAGAAACGCTGGTGAAAGTAA
AAGATGCTGAAGATCAGTTGGGTGCACGAGTGGGTTACATCGAACTGGATCTCAACAGCGGTAAGATCCT
TGAGAGTTTTCGCCCCGAAGAACGTTTTCCAATGATGAGCACTTTTAAAGTTCTGCTATGTGGCGCGGTA
TTATCCCGTATTGACGCCGGGCAAGAGCAACTCGGTCGCCGCATACACTATTCTCAGAATGACTTGGTTG
AGTACTCACCAGTCACAGAAAAGCATCTTACGGATGGCATGACAGTAAGAGAATTATGCAGTGCTGCCAT
AACCATGAGTGATAACACTGCGGCCAACTTACTTCTGACAACGATCGGAGGACCGAAGGAGCTAACCGCT
TTTTTGCACAACATGGGGGATCATGTAACTCGCCTTGATCGTTGGGAACCGGAGCTGAATGAAGCCATAC
CAAACGACGAGCGTGACACCACGATGCCTGTAGCAATGGCAACAACGTTGCGCAAACTATTAACTGGCGA
ACTACTTACTCTAGCTTCCCGGCAACAATTAATAGACTGGATGGAGGCGGATAAAGTTGCAGGACCACTT
CTGCGCTCGGCCCTTCCGGCTGGCTGGTTTATTGCTGATAAATCTGGAGCCGGTGAGCGTGGGTCTCGCG
GTATCATTGCAGCACTGGGGCCAGATGGTAAGCCCTCCCGTATCGTAGTTATCTACACGACGGGGAGTCA
GGCAACTATGGATGAACGAAATAGACAGATCGCTGAGATAGGTGCCTCACTGATTAAGCATTGGTAACTG
TCAGACCAAGTTTACTCATATATACTTTAGATTGATTTAAAACTTCATTTTTAATTTAAAAGGATCTAGG
TGAAGATCCTTTTTGATAATCTCATGACCAAAATCCCTTAACGTGAGTTTTCGTTCCACTGAGCGTCAGA
CCCCGTAGAAAAGATCAAAGGATCTTCTTGAGATCCTTTTTTTCTGCGCGTAATCTGCTGCTTGCAAACA
AAAAAACCACCGCTACCAGCGGTGGTTTGTTTGCCGGATCAAGAGCTACCAACTCTTTTTCCGAAGGTAA
CTGGCTTCAGCAGAGCGCAGATACCAAATACTGTTCTTCTAGTGTAGCCGTAGTTAGGCCACCACTTCAA
GAACTCTGTAGCACCGCCTACATACCTCGCTCTGCTAATCCTGTTACCAGTGGCTGCTGCCAGTGGCGAT
AAGTCGTGTCTTACCGGGTTGGACTCAAGACGATAGTTACCGGATAAGGCGCAGCGGTCGGGCTGAACGG
GGGGTTCGTGCACACAGCCCAGCTTGGAGCGAACGACCTACACCGAACTGAGATACCTACAGCGTGAGCT
ATGAGAAAGCGCCACGCTTCCCGAAGGGAGAAAGGCGGACAGGTATCCGGTAAGCGGCAGGGTCGGAACA
GGAGAGCGCACGAGGGAGCTTCCAGGGGGAAACGCCTGGTATCTTTATAGTCCTGTCGGGTTTCGCCACC
TCTGACTTGAGCGTCGATTTTTGTGATGCTCGTCAGGGGGGCGGAGCCTATGGAAAAACGCCAGCAACGC
GGCCTTTTTACGGTTCCTGGCCTTTTGCTGGCCTTTTGCTCACATGTTCTTTCCTGCGTTATCCCCTGAT
TCTGTGGATAACCGTATTACCGCCTTTGAGTGAGCTGATACCGCTCGCCGCAGCCGAACGACCGAGCGCA
GCGAGTCAGTGAGCGAGGAAGCGGAAGAGCGC
Features (pLannotate 1.2.2; 22 found; start..end, strand, type, name):
    102..123     +  protein_bind   CAP binding site: CAP binding activates transcription in the presence of cAMP. E. coli catabolite activator protein
    138..168     +  promoter       lac promoter: promoter for the E. coli lac operon
    176..192     +  protein_bind   lac operator: The lac repressor binds to the lac operator to inhibit transcription in E. coli. This inhibition can be relieved by adding lactose or isopropyl-β-D-thiogalactopyranoside (IPTG). lac repressor encoded by lacI
    237..255     +  promoter       T3 promoter: promoter for bacteriophage T3 RNA polymerase
    267..674     -  CDS            SOK1 (fragment): SOK1_YEAST - Experimental evidence at protein level: Swiss-Prot protein existence level 1. High copy suppressor of a cyclic AMP-dependent protein kinase mutant. From Saccharomyces cerevisiae (strain ATCC 204508 / S288c) (Baker's yeast).
    991..1231    +  promoter       TRP1 promoter (fragment): S. cerevisiae TRP1
   1232..1575    +  promoter       TEF promoter: Ashbya gossypii TEF promoter
   1582..2146    +  CDS            NrsR (fragment): nourseothricin acetyltransferase; Streptomyces noursei nat1; confers resistance to nourseothricin
   2154..2351    +  terminator     TEF terminator: Ashbya gossypii TEF terminator
   2357..2845    +  CDS            TKL2 (fragment): TKT2_YEAST - Experimental evidence at protein level: Swiss-Prot protein existence level 1. Catalyzes the transfer of a two-carbon ketol group from a ketose donor to an aldose acceptor, via a covalent intermediate with the cofactor thiamine pyrophosphate. From Saccharomyces cerevisiae (strain ATCC 204508 / S288c) (Baker's yeast).
   3074..3313    +  promoter       LYS2 promoter: S. cerevisiae LYS2
   3323..4036    +  CDS            GFP (S65T): GFP (S65T) is a basic (constitutively fluorescent) green fluorescent protein published in 1995, derived from Aequorea victoria.
   4061..4426    +  CDS            Prkcd (fragment): KPCD_MOUSE - Also known as Pkcd. Experimental evidence at protein level: Swiss-Prot protein existence level 1. Calcium-independent, phospholipid- and diacylglycerol (DAG)- dependent serine/threonine-protein kinase that plays contrasting roles in cell death and cell survival by functioning as a pro-apoptotic protein during DNA damage-induced apoptosis, but acting as an anti- apoptotic protein during cytokine receptor-initiated cell death, is involved in tumor suppression, is required for oxygen radical production by NADPH oxidase and acts as positive or negative regulator in platelet functional
   4438..5114    +  rep_origin     ARS1 (fragment): S. cerevisiae autonomously replicating sequence ARS1/ARS416
   5356..5439    +  CDS            GAL3 (fragment): GAL3_YEAST - Experimental evidence at protein level: Swiss-Prot protein existence level 1. The GAL3 regulatory function is required for rapid induction of the galactose system. At normal induction, galactose in the presence of the GAL3 protein may lead to the induction of the GAL genes, including GAL1. Then the galactokinase protein (GAL1) in the presence of galactose may reinforce the induction leading to a higher expression level. Upon depletion of galactose, the inducing activity of the galactokinase protein may decrease, after which transcription of the GAL genes, including GAL1, may decre
   5447..5465    -  promoter       T7 promoter: promoter for bacteriophage T7 RNA polymerase
   5468..5625    +  CDS            lacZα (fragment): LacZα fragment of β-galactosidase; lacZ fragment
   5630..6058    +  rep_origin     f1 ori (sequence partly withheld): f1 bacteriophage origin of replication; arrow indicates direction of (+) strand synthesis
   6111..6215    +  promoter       AmpR promoter: bla
   6216..7076    +  CDS            AmpR: β-lactamase; bla; confers resistance to ampicillin, carbenicillin, and related antibiotics
   7247..7835    +  rep_origin     ori: high-copy-number ColE1/pMB1/pBR322/pUC origin of replication
   8018..89      +  CDS            lacI (fragment) (across the origin): lac repressor; lacI; The lac repressor binds to the lac operator to inhibit transcription in E. coli. This inhibition can be relieved by adding lactose or isopropyl-β-D-thiogalactopyranoside (IPTG).
