[The description below was written by a language model from this plasmid's Addgene catalogue record and pLannotate feature annotations shown in this document.]
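Description:
trp1D-proLYS2-GFP-PKCdelta(C1a+C1b)-NAT is a yeast integrating expression plasmid built on the TRP-UG74 backbone and designed to insert a fluorescent diacylglycerol (DAG) reporter into the Saccharomyces cerevisiae genome at the TRP1 locus. In E. coli it is maintained as a high-copy plasmid through a ColE1/pUC-type origin and selected with ampicillin (AmpR). The backbone also carries an f1 origin, lac promoter/operator and lacZα remnants, and flanking T3 and T7 promoters typical of a pBluescript-style cloning vector.

The yeast cassette is bracketed by genomic sequence from the TRP1 neighbourhood. On one side are a SOK1 fragment and part of the TRP1 promoter, and on the other are ARS1 and a short GAL3 fragment. These presumably serve as homology arms, so that integration replaces the endogenous TRP1 gene and yields a trp1 deletion, as the record states. The ARS1 annotation is therefore probably flanking homology rather than an intended origin for episomal maintenance.

Between the arms sits a natMX6 marker, consisting of the Ashbya gossypii TEF promoter, nourseothricin acetyltransferase and the TEF terminator, which allows selection of integrants with nourseothricin. Downstream is the reporter, driven by the S. cerevisiae LYS2 promoter together with adjacent upstream sequence annotated as a TKL2 fragment. It encodes GFP (listed as EGFP in the catalogue and annotated as the S65T variant) fused N-terminally to a fragment of mouse Prkcd corresponding to the tandem C1a and C1b domains. No dedicated terminator for the fusion is annotated. C1 domains bind DAG in membranes, so the fusion acts as a live-cell probe for DAG distribution. The depositors used it to study DAG at the endoplasmic reticulum, endomembrane homeostasis and autophagy.
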