Addgene plasmid #184774: trp1D-proLYS2-GFP-PKCdelta(C1a+C1b)-NAT
Purpose: Marker for DAG. Yeast expression of mouse PKCdelta under LSY2 promoter. Uses antibiotic resistance marker natMX6. Replaces endogenous TRP1 upon genome integration, leading to trp1D.
Depositing lab: Zhiping Xie. Depositing organization: Shanghai Jiao Tong University. Publication: Excess diacylglycerol at the endoplasmic reticulum disrupts endomembrane homeostasis and autophagy. Li D, Yang SG, He CW, Zhang ZT, Liang Y, Li H, Zhu J, Su X, Gong Q, Xie Z. BMC Biol. 2020 Aug 28;18(1):107. doi: 10.1186/s12915-020-00837-w. PubMed 32859196.
Backbone
  Vector backbone: TRP-UG74
  Vector type: Yeast Expression
Growth in bacteria
  Bacterial resistance: Ampicillin, 100 μg/mL
  Growth temperature: 37°C
  Growth strain: DH5alpha
  Copy number: High Copy
Gene/Insert
  Gene/Insert name: proLYS2-GFP-PKCdelta(C1a+C1b)
  Species: M. musculus (mouse), S. cerevisiae (budding yeast)
  Entrez Gene: Prkcd (a.k.a. D14Ertd420e, PKC[d], PKCdelta, Pkcd)
  Tag / fusion protein: EGFP (N terminal on insert)
  Cloning method: Gibson Cloning
Terms and licenses: Academic/Nonprofit Terms; Industry Terms: Not Available to Industry
How to cite: trp1D-proLYS2-GFP-PKCdelta(C1a+C1b)-NAT was a gift from Zhiping Xie (Addgene plasmid # 184774 ; http://n2t.net/addgene:184774 ; RRID:Addgene_184774)
